Addgene plasmid #112175: pMito.iGABASnFR
Purpose: GABA Sensor
Depositing lab: Loren Looger. Depositing organization: HHMI, Janelia Research Campus. Publication: A genetically encoded fluorescent sensor for in vivo imaging of GABA. Marvin JS, Shimoda Y, Magloire V, Leite M, Kawashima T, Jensen TP, Kolb I, Knott EL, Novak O, Podgorski K, Leidenheimer NJ, Rusakov DA, Ahrens MB, Kullmann DM, Looger LL. Nat Methods. 2019 Aug;16(8):763-770. doi: 10.1038/s41592-019-0471-2. Epub 2019 Jul 15. PubMed 31308547.
Backbone
  Vector backbone: pDisplay
  Vector type: Mammalian Expression
Growth in bacteria
  Bacterial resistance: Ampicillin, 100 μg/mL
  Growth temperature: 37°C
  Growth strain: DH5alpha
  Copy number: High Copy
Gene/Insert
  Gene/Insert name: iGABASnFR
  Cloning method: Restriction Enzyme; 5′ cloning site Unknown (unknown if destroyed); 3′ cloning site Unknown (unknown if destroyed)
Terms and licenses: Academic/Nonprofit Terms; Industry Terms: Not Available to Industry
Depositor comments: Please visit https://www.biorxiv.org/content/early/2018/05/14/322578 for bioRxiv preprint.
How to cite: pMito.iGABASnFR was a gift from Loren Looger (Addgene plasmid # 112175 ; http://n2t.net/addgene:112175 ; RRID:Addgene_112175)
