[The description below was written by a language model from this plasmid's Addgene catalogue record and pLannotate feature annotations shown in this document.]
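Description:
pMito.iGABASnFR is a mammalian expression plasmid built on the pDisplay backbone that encodes a mitochondrially targeted version of iGABASnFR, a genetically encoded fluorescent sensor for the neurotransmitter GABA. It is maintained in E. coli as a high-copy plasmid through a ColE1/pUC-type origin and selected with ampicillin via the β-lactamase gene. An f1 origin is also present. A separate SV40 early promoter-driven NeoR/KanR cassette with an HSV TK polyadenylation signal could allow G418 selection of transfected mammalian cells. A short ble fragment next to it appears to be a remnant of the Tn5-derived resistance region rather than a functional marker.

The sensor is expressed from the human CMV immediate-early enhancer and promoter and terminated by the bovine growth hormone poly(A) signal, with a T7 promoter sitting just upstream of the coding region. The open reading frame begins with a fragment of human COX8A, a cytochrome c oxidase subunit whose N-terminal presequence is commonly used to direct proteins to mitochondria. This fits the "Mito" name and suggests that it replaces the cell-surface display elements usual in pDisplay. Downstream, the annotation detects a GFP-derived coding segment labelled cEGFP. The flanking stretches of the insert are unannotated and presumably encode the GABA-binding portion of the sensor, although the record does not describe that domain or the sensor's architecture. The short HIV-1 LTR and extra SV40 and bGH fragments are probably incidental similarity matches.

The depositor and sequencing-derived records differ by one nucleotide in length and give essentially identical feature maps. The stated purpose is simply GABA sensing, and the record does not specify what the mitochondrial variant is used for.
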