Features (pLannotate 1.2.2; 18 found; start..end, strand, type, name):
      9..388     +  enhancer       CMV enhancer: human cytomegalovirus immediate early enhancer
    389..589     +  promoter       CMV promoter: human cytomegalovirus (CMV) immediate early promoter
    591..621     +  LTR            5' LTR (truncated) (fragment): truncated 5' long terminal repeat (LTR) from HIV-1
    637..655     +  promoter       T7 promoter: promoter for bacteriophage T7 RNA polymerase
    736..834     +  CDS            COX8A (fragment): COX8A_HUMAN - Also known as COX8, COX8L. Experimental evidence at protein level: Swiss-Prot protein existence level 1. Component of the cytochrome c oxidase, the last enzyme in the mitochondrial electron transport chain which drives oxidative phosphorylation. The respiratory chain contains 3 multisubunit complexes succinate dehydrogenase (complex II, CII), ubiquinol- cytochrome c oxidoreductase (cytochrome b-c1 complex, complex III, CIII) and cytochrome c oxidase (complex IV, CIV), that cooperate to transfer electrons derived from NADH and succinate to molecular oxygen, creating an electrochem
   1675..2400    +  CDS            cEGFP: cEGFP is a basic (constitutively fluorescent) green fluorescent protein published in 2008, derived from Aequorea victoria.
   2566..2677    +  polyA_signal   bGH poly(A) signal: bovine growth hormone polyadenylation signal
   2794..2812    +  promoter       SV40 promoter (fragment): SV40 enhancer and early promoter
   2922..3510    -  rep_origin     ori: high-copy-number ColE1/pMB1/pBR322/pUC origin of replication
   3732..3748    +  polyA_signal   bGH poly(A) signal (fragment): bovine growth hormone polyadenylation signal
   3839..3886    -  polyA_signal   HSV TK poly(A) signal: herpes simplex virus thymidine kinase polyadenylation signal (Cole and Stacy, 1985)
   3945..4097    -  CDS            ble (fragment): BLE_KLEPN - Experimental evidence at protein level: Swiss-Prot protein existence level 1. Binding protein with a strong affinity to the bleomycin family of antibiotics. Binds to CL990; an antimitotic-antibiotic compound. From Klebsiella pneumoniae.
   4118..4906    -  CDS            NeoR/KanR: aminoglycoside phosphotransferase confers resistance to neomycin, kanamycin, and G418 (Geneticin®)
   4941..5301    -  promoter       SV40 promoter: SV40 enhancer and early promoter
   5303..5320    -  promoter       AmpR promoter (fragment): bla
   5361..6221    -  CDS            AmpR: β-lactamase; bla; confers resistance to ampicillin, carbenicillin, and related antibiotics
   6222..6326    -  promoter       AmpR promoter: bla
   6353..6781    +  rep_origin     f1 ori (sequence partly withheld): f1 bacteriophage origin of replication; arrow indicates direction of (+) strand synthesis
>Addgene plasmid #112175 | pMito.iGABASnFR | depositor full sequence | sequence record 211326 | pMito.iGABASnFR sequence 6811 bps
CGCGCGTTGACATTGATTATTGACTAGTTATTAATAGTAATCAATTACGGGGTCATTAGTTCATAGCCCA
TATATGGAGTTCCGCGTTACATAACTTACGGTAAATGGCCCGCCTGGCTGACCGCCCAACGACCCCCGCC
CATTGACGTCAATAATGACGTATGTTCCCATAGTAACGCCAATAGGGACTTTCCATTGACGTCAATGGGT
GGACTATTTACGGTAAACTGCCCACTTGGCAGTACATCAAGTGTATCATATGCCAAGTACGCCCCCTATT
GACGTCAATGACGGTAAATGGCCCGCCTGGCATTATGCCCAGTACATGACCTTATGGGACTTTCCTACTT
GGCAGTACATCTACGTATTAGTCATCGCTATTACCATGGTGATGCGGTTTTGGCAGTACATCAATGGGCG
TGGATAGCGGTTTGACTCACGGGGATTTCCAAGTCTCCACCCCATTGACGTCAATGGGAGTTTGTTTTGG
CACCAAAATCAACGGGACTTTCCAAAATGTCGTAACAACTCCGCCCCATTGACGCAAATGGGCGGTAGGC
GTGTACGGTGGGAGGTCTATATAAGCAGAACTCTCTGGCTAACTAGAGAACCCACTGCTTACTGGCTTAT
CGAAATTAATACGACTCACTATAGGGAGACCCAAGCTTGGTACCGAACTCGGATCCACTAGTAACGGCCG
CCAGTGTGCTGGAATTCGGCTTGGGGATATCCACCATGAGCGTGCTGACCCCCCTGCTGCTGAGGGGCCT
GACCGGCAGCGCCAGGAGGCTGCCCGTGCCCAGGGCCAAGATCCACAGCCTGGGCGACCCCCCCGTGGCC
ACCAGATCTGAAAGCATCAATTTCGTGAGCTGGGGCGGTAGCACCCAGGATGCGCAGAAGCAGGCCTGGG
CCGACCCGTTCAGCAAGGCCAGCGGCATTACCGTGGTCCAGGATGGGCCCACCGACTACGGCAAACTCAA
GGCCATGGTCGAAAGCGGCAACGTGCAGTGGGACGTGGTGGATGTAGAGGCCGACTTCGCCTTGCGCGCC
GCCGCCGAAGGCCTGCTCGAACCCCTGGATTTCTCGGTGATCCAGCGCGACAAGATCGACCCGCGCTTCG
TCTCCGACCATGGCGTGGGCTCGTTCCTGTTCTCTTTCGTGCTCGGCTACAACGAAGGCAAGCTCGGAGC
CAGCAAGCCCCAGGACTGGACCGCGCTGTTCGACACCAAGACCTACCCCGGCAAACGCGCCCTCTACAAA
TGGCCGAGCCCTGGCGTGCTCGAACTGGCCCTGCTCGCCGACGGCGTACCGGCCGACAAGCTCTACCCGC
TGGACCTGGACCGCGCCTTCAAGAAACTCGACACCATCAAGAAAGACATCGTCTGGTGGGGCGGCGGTGC
ACAGTCGCAGCAGCTGCTGGCCTCCGGCGAAGTCAGCATGGGCCAGTTCTGGAACGGTCGCATCCACGCC
CTGCAAGAAGACGGCGCGCCAGTGGGCGTGAGCTGGAAGCAGAACCTGGTGATGGCCGACATCCTCGTCG
TGCCTAAAGGCACGAAGAACAAAGCCGCCGCGATGAAGTTCCTGGCCAGTGCCAGCAGCGCCAAAGGCCA
GGACGACTTTTCCGCCCTGACCGCCTATGCTCCAGTGAACATCGACAGTGTGCAGCGCCTCGACCTTGCG
CAGGTCCGGATCACCGCCGACAAGCAGAAGAACGGCATCATGGCGAACTTCAAGATCCGCCACAACGTGG
AGGACGGCAGCGTGCAGCTCGCCGACCACTACCAGCAGAACACCCCCATCGGCGACGGCCCCGTGCTGCT
GCCCGACAACCACTACCTGAGCACCCAGTCCGTGCTGAGCAAAGACCCCAACGAGAAGCGCGATCACATG
GTCCTGCTGGAGTTCGTGACCGCCGCCGGGATCACTCTCGGCATGGACGAGCTGTACAAGGGCGGTACCG
GAGGGAGCATGAGCAAGGGCGAGGAGCTGTTCACCGGGGTGGTGCCCATCCTGGTCGAGCTGGACGGCGA
CGTAAACGGCCACAAGTTCAGCGTGCGCGGCGAGGGCGAGGGCGATGCCACCAACGGCAAGCTGACCCTG
AAGTTCATCTGCACCACCGGCAAGCTGCCCGTGCCCTGGCCCACCCTCGTGACCACCCTGACCTACGGCG
TGCAGTGCTTCAGCCGCTACCCCGACCACATGAAGCAGCACGACTTCTTCAAGTCCGCCATGCCCGAAGG
CTACGTCCAGGAGCGCACCATCAGCTTCAAGGACGACGGCACCTACAAGACCCGCGCCGAGGTGAAGTTC
GAGGGCGACACCCTGGTGAACCGCATCGAGCTGAAGGGCATCGACTTCAAGGAGGACGGCAACATCCTGG
GGCACAAGCTGGAGTACAACTGGAACGCCAACCTGGCACCGAACCTGCCGACCGCCTACGTCAAGGATCA
GATCACCCTCGATTTCGCCTACTGGGCCAAGAACGGTCCGGCCATTGCGACACGGTGGAATGAATGGCTA
GTCAAACTGCAGGTCGACTAGGCGGCCGCTCGAGATCAGCCTCGACTGTGCCTTCTAGTTGCCAGCCATC
TGTTGTTTGCCCCTCCCCCGTGCCTTCCTTGACCCTGGAAGGTGCCACTCCCACTGTCCTTTCCTAATAA
AATGAGGAAATTGCATCGCATTGTCTGAGTAGGTGTCATTCTATTCTGGGGGGTGGGGTGGGGCAGGACA
GCAAGGGGGAGGATTGGGAAGACAATAGCAGGCGTGCTGGGGATGCGGTGGGCTCTATGGCTTCTGAGGC
GGAAAGAACCAGTGGCGGTAATACGGTTATCCACAGAATCAGGGGATAACGCAGGAAAGAACATGTGAGC
AAAAGGCCAGCAAAAGGCCAGGAACCGTAAAAAGGCCGCGTTGCTGGCGTTTTTCCATAGGCTCCGCCCC
CCTGACGAGCATCACAAAAATCGACGCTCAAGTCAGAGGTGGCGAAACCCGACAGGACTATAAAGATACC
AGGCGTTTCCCCCTGGAAGCTCCCTCGTGCGCTCTCCTGTTCCGACCCTGCCGCTTACCGGATACCTGTC
CGCCTTTCTCCCTTCGGGAAGCGTGGCGCTTTCTCATAGCTCACGCTGTAGGTATCTCAGTTCGGTGTAG
GTCGTTCGCTCCAAGCTGGGCTGTGTGCACGAACCCCCCGTTCAGCCCGACCGCTGCGCCTTATCCGGTA
ACTATCGTCTTGAGTCCAACCCGGTAAGACACGACTTATCGCCACTGGCAGCAGCCACTGGTAACAGGAT
TAGCAGAGCGAGGTATGTAGGCGGTGCTACAGAGTTCTTGAAGTGGTGGCCTAACTACGGCTACACTAGA
AGGACAGTATTTGGTATCTGCGCTCTGCTGAAGCCAGTTACCTTCGGAAAAAGAGTTGGTAGCTCTTGAT
CCGGCAAACAAACCACCGCTGGTAGCGGTGGTTTTTTTGTTTGCAAGCAGCAGATTACGCGCAGAAAAAA
AGGATCTCAAGAAGATCCTTTGATCTTTTCTACGGGGTCTGACGCTCAGTGGAACGAAAACTCACGTTAA
GGGATTTTGGTCATGAGATTATCAAAAAGGATCTTCACCTAGATCCTTTTAAATTAAAAATGAAGTTTTA
AATCAATCTAAAGTATATATGAGTAACCTGAGGCTATGGCAGGGCCTGCCGCCCCGACGTTGGCTGCGAG
CCCTGGGCCTTCACCCGAACTTGGGGGGTGGGGTGGGGAAAAGGAAGAAACGCGGGCGTATTGGCCCCAA
TGGGGTCTCGGTGGGGTATCGACAGAGTGCCAGCCCTGGGACCGAACCCCGCGTTTATGAACAAACGACC
CAACACCGTGCGTTTTATTCTGTCTTTTTATTGCCGTCATAGCGCGGGTTCCTTCCGGTATTGTCTCCTT
CCGTGTTTCAGTTAGCCTCCCCCTAGGGTGGGCGAAGAACTCCAGCATGAGATCCCCGCGCTGGAGGATC
ATCCAGCCGGCGTCCCGGAAAACGATTCCGAAGCCCAACCTTTCATAGAAGGCGGCGGTGGAATCGAAAT
CTCGTGATGGCAGGTTGGGCGTCGCTTGGTCGGTCATTTCGAACCCCAGAGTCCCGCTCAGAAGAACTCG
TCAAGAAGGCGATAGAAGGCGATGCGCTGCGAATCGGGAGCGGCGATACCGTAAAGCACGAGGAAGCGGT
CAGCCCATTCGCCGCCAAGCTCTTCAGCAATATCACGGGTAGCCAACGCTATGTCCTGATAGCGGTCCGC
CACACCCAGCCGGCCACAGTCGATGAATCCAGAAAAGCGGCCATTTTCCACCATGATATTCGGCAAGCAG
GCATCGCCATGGGTCACGACGAGATCCTCGCCGTCGGGCTTGCTCGCCTTGAGCCTGGCGAACAGTTCGG
CTGGCGCGAGCCCCTGATGCTCTTGATCATCCTGATCGACAAGACCGGCTTCCATCCGAGTACGTGCTCG
CTCGATGCGATGTTTCGCTTGGTGGTCGAATGGGCAGGTAGCCGGATCAAGCGTATGCAGCCGCCGCATT
GCATCAGCCATGATGGATACTTTCTCGGCAGGAGCAAGGTGAGATGACAGGAGATCCTGCCCCGGCACTT
CGCCCAATAGCAGCCAGTCCCTTCCCGCTTCAGTGACAACGTCGAGCACAGCTGCGCAAGGAACGCCCGT
CGTGGCCAGCCACGATAGCCGCGCTGCCTCGTCTTGCAGTTCATTCAGGGCACCGGACAGGTCGGTCTTG
ACAAAAAGAACCGGGCGCCCCTGCGCTGACAGCCGGAACACGGCGGCATCAGAGCAGCCGATTGTCTGTT
GTGCCCAGTCATAGCCGAATAGCCTCTCCACCCAAGCGGCCGGAGAACCTGCGTGCAATCCATCTTGTTC
AATCATGCGAAACGATCCTCATCCTGTCTCTTGATCGATCTTTGCAAAAGCCTAGGCCTCCAAAAAAGCC
TCCTCACTACTTCTGGAATAGCTCAGAGGCCGAGGAGGCGGCCTCGGCCTCTGCATAAATAAAAAAAATT
AGTCAGCCATGGGGCGGAGAATGGGCGGAACTGGGCGGAGTTAGGGGCGGGATGGGCGGAGTTAGGGGCG
GGACTATGGTTGCTGACTAATTGAGATGCTTGCTTTGCATACTTCTGCCTGCTGGGGAGCCTGGGGACTT
TCCACACCTGGTTGCTGACTAATTGAGATGCTTGCTTTGCATACTTCTGCCTGCTGGGGAGCCTGGGGAC
TTTCCACACCCTAACTGACACACATTCCACAGCTGGTTCTTTCCGCCTCAGGACTCTTCCTTTTTCAATA
AATCAATCTAAAGTATATATGAGTAAACTTGGTCTGACAGTTACCAATGCTTAATCAGTGAGGCACCTAT
CTCAGCGATCTGTCTATTTCGTTCATCCATAGTTGCCTGACTCCCCGTCGTGTAGATAACTACGATACGG
GAGGGCTTACCATCTGGCCCCAGTGCTGCAATGATACCGCGAGACCCACGCTCACCGGCTCCAGATTTAT
CAGCAATAAACCAGCCAGCCGGAAGGGCCGAGCGCAGAAGTGGTCCTGCAACTTTATCCGCCTCCATCCA
GTCTATTAATTGTTGCCGGGAAGCTAGAGTAAGTAGTTCGCCAGTTAATAGTTTGCGCAACGTTGTTGCC
ATTGCTACAGGCATCGTGGTGTCACGCTCGTCGTTTGGTATGGCTTCATTCAGCTCCGGTTCCCAACGAT
CAAGGCGAGTTACATGATCCCCCATGTTGTGCAAAAAAGCGGTTAGCTCCTTCGGTCCTCCGATCGTTGT
CAGAAGTAAGTTGGCCGCAGTGTTATCACTCATGGTTATGGCAGCACTGCATAATTCTCTTACTGTCATG
CCATCCGTAAGATGCTTTTCTGTGACTGGTGAGTACTCAACCAAGTCATTCTGAGAATAGTGTATGCGGC
GACCGAGTTGCTCTTGCCCGGCGTCAATACGGGATAATACCGCGCCACATAGCAGAACTTTAAAAGTGCT
CATCATTGGAAAACGTTCTTCGGGGCGAAAACTCTCAAGGATCTTACCGCTGTTGAGATCCAGTTCGATG
TAACCCACTCGTGCACCCAACTGATCTTCAGCATCTTTTACTTTCACCAGCGTTTCTGGGTGAGCAAAAA
CAGGAAGGCAAAATGCCGCAAAAAAGGGAATAAGGGCGACACGGAAATGTTGAATACTCATACTCTTCCT
TTTTCAATATTATTGAAGCATTTATCAGGGTTATTGTCTCATGAGCGGATACATATTTGAATGTATTTAG
AAAAATAAACAAATAGGGGTTCCGCGCACATTTCCCCGAAAAGTGCCACCTG
[124 nt withheld, positions 6353-6476]
C
[91 nt withheld, positions 6478-6568]
A
[49 nt withheld, positions 6570-6618]
CCTTTGACGTTGGAGTCCACGTTCTTT
[37 nt withheld, positions 6646-6682]
ACCCTATCTCGGTCTATTCTTTTGATTTATAAGGGATTTTGCCGATTTCGGCCTATTGGTTAAAAAATGA
GCTGATTTAACAAAAATTTAACGCGAATTTTAACAAAATATTAACGCTTACAATTTACG
