Features (pLannotate 1.2.2; 18 found; start..end, strand, type, name):
      9..388     +  enhancer       CMV enhancer: human cytomegalovirus immediate early enhancer
    389..589     +  promoter       CMV promoter: human cytomegalovirus (CMV) immediate early promoter
    591..621     +  LTR            5' LTR (truncated) (fragment): truncated 5' long terminal repeat (LTR) from HIV-1
    637..655     +  promoter       T7 promoter: promoter for bacteriophage T7 RNA polymerase
    736..834     +  CDS            COX8A (fragment): COX8A_HUMAN - Also known as COX8, COX8L. Experimental evidence at protein level: Swiss-Prot protein existence level 1. Component of the cytochrome c oxidase, the last enzyme in the mitochondrial electron transport chain which drives oxidative phosphorylation. The respiratory chain contains 3 multisubunit complexes succinate dehydrogenase (complex II, CII), ubiquinol- cytochrome c oxidoreductase (cytochrome b-c1 complex, complex III, CIII) and cytochrome c oxidase (complex IV, CIV), that cooperate to transfer electrons derived from NADH and succinate to molecular oxygen, creating an electrochem
   1675..2400    +  CDS            cEGFP: cEGFP is a basic (constitutively fluorescent) green fluorescent protein published in 2008, derived from Aequorea victoria.
   2566..2677    +  polyA_signal   bGH poly(A) signal: bovine growth hormone polyadenylation signal
   2794..2812    +  promoter       SV40 promoter (fragment): SV40 enhancer and early promoter
   2922..3510    -  rep_origin     ori: high-copy-number ColE1/pMB1/pBR322/pUC origin of replication
   3732..3748    +  polyA_signal   bGH poly(A) signal (fragment): bovine growth hormone polyadenylation signal
   3839..3886    -  polyA_signal   HSV TK poly(A) signal: herpes simplex virus thymidine kinase polyadenylation signal (Cole and Stacy, 1985)
   3945..4097    -  CDS            ble (fragment): BLE_KLEPN - Experimental evidence at protein level: Swiss-Prot protein existence level 1. Binding protein with a strong affinity to the bleomycin family of antibiotics. Binds to CL990; an antimitotic-antibiotic compound. From Klebsiella pneumoniae.
   4118..4912    -  CDS            NeoR/KanR: aminoglycoside phosphotransferase from Tn5; aph(3')-II (or nptII); confers resistance to neomycin, kanamycin, and G418 (Geneticin®)
   4947..5300    -  promoter       SV40 promoter: SV40 enhancer and early promoter
   5302..5319    -  promoter       AmpR promoter (fragment): bla
   5360..6220    -  CDS            AmpR: β-lactamase; bla; confers resistance to ampicillin, carbenicillin, and related antibiotics
   6221..6325    -  promoter       AmpR promoter: bla
   6352..6780    +  rep_origin     f1 ori (sequence partly withheld): f1 bacteriophage origin of replication; arrow indicates direction of (+) strand synthesis
>Addgene plasmid #112175 | pMito.iGABASnFR | addgene full sequence | sequence record 213455 | Addgene NGS Result
CGCGCGTTGACATTGATTATTGACTAGTTATTAATAGTAATCAATTACGGGGTCATTAGTTCATAGCCCA
TATATGGAGTTCCGCGTTACATAACTTACGGTAAATGGCCCGCCTGGCTGACCGCCCAACGACCCCCGCC
CATTGACGTCAATAATGACGTATGTTCCCATAGTAACGCCAATAGGGACTTTCCATTGACGTCAATGGGT
GGAGTATTTACGGTAAACTGCCCACTTGGCAGTACATCAAGTGTATCATATGCCAAGTACGCCCCCTATT
GACGTCAATGACGGTAAATGGCCCGCCTGGCATTATGCCCAGTACATGACCTTATGGGACTTTCCTACTT
GGCAGTACATCTACGTATTAGTCATCGCTATTACCATGGTGATGCGGTTTTGGCAGTACATCAATGGGCG
TGGATAGCGGTTTGACTCACGGGGATTTCCAAGTCTCCACCCCATTGACGTCAATGGGAGTTTGTTTTGG
CACCAAAATCAACGGGACTTTCCAAAATGTCGTAACAACTCCGCCCCATTGACGCAAATGGGCGGTAGGC
GTGTACGGTGGGAGGTCTATATAAGCAGAACTCTCTGGCTAACTAGAGAACCCACTGCTTACTGGCTTAT
CGAAATTAATACGACTCACTATAGGGAGACCCAAGCTTGGTACCGAACTCGGATCCACTAGTAACGGCCG
CCAGTGTGCTGGAATTCGGCTTGGGGATATCCACCATGAGCGTGCTGACCCCCCTGCTGCTGAGGGGCCT
GACCGGCAGCGCCAGGAGGCTGCCCGTGCCCAGGGCCAAGATCCACAGCCTGGGCGACCCCCCCGTGGCC
ACCAGATCTGAAAGCATCAATTTCGTGAGCTGGGGCGGTAGCACCCAGGATGCGCAGAAGCAGGCCTGGG
CCGACCCGTTCAGCAAGGCCAGCGGCATTACCGTGGTCCAGGATGGGCCCACCGACTACGGCAAACTCAA
GGCCATGGTCGAAAGCGGCAACGTGCAGTGGGACGTGGTGGATGTAGAGGCCGACTTCGCCTTGCGCGCC
GCCGCCGAAGGCCTGCTCGAACCCCTGGATTTCTCGGTGATCCAGCGCGACAAGATCGACCCGCGCTTCG
TCTCCGACCATGGCGTGGGCTCGTTCCTGTTCTCTTTCGTGCTCGGCTACAACGAAGGCAAGCTCGGAGC
CAGCAAGCCCCAGGACTGGACCGCGCTGTTCGACACCAAGACCTACCCCGGCAAACGCGCCCTCTACAAA
TGGCCGAGCCCTGGCGTGCTCGAACTGGCCCTGCTCGCCGACGGCGTACCGGCCGACAAGCTCTACCCGC
TGGACCTGGACCGCGCCTTCAAGAAACTCGACACCATCAAGAAAGACATCGTCTGGTGGGGCGGCGGTGC
ACAGTCGCAGCAGCTGCTGGCCTCCGGCGAAGTCAGCATGGGCCAGTTCTGGAACGGTCGCATCCACGCC
CTGCAAGAAGACGGCGCGCCAGTGGGCGTGAGCTGGAAGCAGAACCTGGTGATGGCCGACATCCTCGTCG
TGCCTAAAGGCACGAAGAACAAAGCCGCCGCGATGAAGTTCCTGGCCAGTGCCAGCAGCGCCAAAGGCCA
GGACGACTTTTCCGCCCTGACCGCCTATGCTCCAGTGAACATCGACAGTGTGCAGCGCCTCGACCTTGCG
CAGGTCCGGATCACCGCCGACAAGCAGAAGAACGGCATCATGGCGAACTTCAAGATCCGCCACAACGTGG
AGGACGGCAGCGTGCAGCTCGCCGACCACTACCAGCAGAACACCCCCATCGGCGACGGCCCCGTGCTGCT
GCCCGACAACCACTACCTGAGCACCCAGTCCGTGCTGAGCAAAGACCCCAACGAGAAGCGCGATCACATG
GTCCTGCTGGAGTTCGTGACCGCCGCCGGGATCACTCTCGGCATGGACGAGCTGTACAAGGGCGGTACCG
GAGGGAGCATGAGCAAGGGCGAGGAGCTGTTCACCGGGGTGGTGCCCATCCTGGTCGAGCTGGACGGCGA
CGTAAACGGCCACAAGTTCAGCGTGCGCGGCGAGGGCGAGGGCGATGCCACCAACGGCAAGCTGACCCTG
AAGTTCATCTGCACCACCGGCAAGCTGCCCGTGCCCTGGCCCACCCTCGTGACCACCCTGACCTACGGCG
TGCAGTGCTTCAGCCGCTACCCCGACCACATGAAGCAGCACGACTTCTTCAAGTCCGCCATGCCCGAAGG
CTACGTCCAGGAGCGCACCATCAGCTTCAAGGACGACGGCACCTACAAGACCCGCGCCGAGGTGAAGTTC
GAGGGCGACACCCTGGTGAACCGCATCGAGCTGAAGGGCATCGACTTCAAGGAGGACGGCAACATCCTGG
GGCACAAGCTGGAGTACAACTGGAACGCCAACCTGGCACCGAACCTGCCGACCGCCTACGTCAAGGATCA
GATCACCCTCGATTTCGCCTACTGGGCCAAGAACGGTCCGGCCATTGCGACACGGTGGAATGAATGGCTA
GTCAAACTGCAGGTCGACTAGGCGGCCGCTCGAGATCAGCCTCGACTGTGCCTTCTAGTTGCCAGCCATC
TGTTGTTTGCCCCTCCCCCGTGCCTTCCTTGACCCTGGAAGGTGCCACTCCCACTGTCCTTTCCTAATAA
AATGAGGAAATTGCATCGCATTGTCTGAGTAGGTGTCATTCTATTCTGGGGGGTGGGGTGGGGCAGGACA
GCAAGGGGGAGGATTGGGAAGACAATAGCAGGCGTGCTGGGGATGCGGTGGGCTCTATGGCTTCTGAGGC
GGAAAGAACCAGTGGCGGTAATACGGTTATCCACAGAATCAGGGGATAACGCAGGAAAGAACATGTGAGC
AAAAGGCCAGCAAAAGGCCAGGAACCGTAAAAAGGCCGCGTTGCTGGCGTTTTTCCATAGGCTCCGCCCC
CCTGACGAGCATCACAAAAATCGACGCTCAAGTCAGAGGTGGCGAAACCCGACAGGACTATAAAGATACC
AGGCGTTTCCCCCTGGAAGCTCCCTCGTGCGCTCTCCTGTTCCGACCCTGCCGCTTACCGGATACCTGTC
CGCCTTTCTCCCTTCGGGAAGCGTGGCGCTTTCTCATAGCTCACGCTGTAGGTATCTCAGTTCGGTGTAG
GTCGTTCGCTCCAAGCTGGGCTGTGTGCACGAACCCCCCGTTCAGCCCGACCGCTGCGCCTTATCCGGTA
ACTATCGTCTTGAGTCCAACCCGGTAAGACACGACTTATCGCCACTGGCAGCAGCCACTGGTAACAGGAT
TAGCAGAGCGAGGTATGTAGGCGGTGCTACAGAGTTCTTGAAGTGGTGGCCTAACTACGGCTACACTAGA
AGAACAGTATTTGGTATCTGCGCTCTGCTGAAGCCAGTTACCTTCGGAAAAAGAGTTGGTAGCTCTTGAT
CCGGCAAACAAACCACCGCTGGTAGCGGTGGTTTTTTTGTTTGCAAGCAGCAGATTACGCGCAGAAAAAA
AGGATCTCAAGAAGATCCTTTGATCTTTTCTACGGGGTCTGACGCTCAGTGGAACGAAAACTCACGTTAA
GGGATTTTGGTCATGAGATTATCAAAAAGGATCTTCACCTAGATCCTTTTAAATTAAAAATGAAGTTTTA
AATCAATCTAAAGTATATATGAGTAACCTGAGGCTATGGCAGGGCCTGCCGCCCCGACGTTGGCTGCGAG
CCCTGGGCCTTCACCCGAACTTGGGGGGTGGGGTGGGGAAAAGGAAGAAACGCGGGCGTATTGGCCCCAA
TGGGGTCTCGGTGGGGTATCGACAGAGTGCCAGCCCTGGGACCGAACCCCGCGTTTATGAACAAACGACC
CAACACCGTGCGTTTTATTCTGTCTTTTTATTGCCGTCATAGCGCGGGTTCCTTCCGGTATTGTCTCCTT
CCGTGTTTCAGTTAGCCTCCCCCTAGGGTGGGCGAAGAACTCCAGCATGAGATCCCCGCGCTGGAGGATC
ATCCAGCCGGCGTCCCGGAAAACGATTCCGAAGCCCAACCTTTCATAGAAGGCGGCGGTGGAATCGAAAT
CTCGTGATGGCAGGTTGGGCGTCGCTTGGTCGGTCATTTCGAACCCCAGAGTCCCGCTCAGAAGAACTCG
TCAAGAAGGCGATAGAAGGCGATGCGCTGCGAATCGGGAGCGGCGATACCGTAAAGCACGAGGAAGCGGT
CAGCCCATTCGCCGCCAAGCTCTTCAGCAATATCACGGGTAGCCAACGCTATGTCCTGATAGCGGTCCGC
CACACCCAGCCGGCCACAGTCGATGAATCCAGAAAAGCGGCCATTTTCCACCATGATATTCGGCAAGCAG
GCATCGCCATGGGTCACGACGAGATCCTCGCCGTCGGGCTTGCTCGCCTTGAGCCTGGCGAACAGTTCGG
CTGGCGCGAGCCCCTGATGCTCTTCGTCCAGATCATCCTGATCGACAAGACCGGCTTCCATCCGAGTACG
TGCTCGCTCGATGCGATGTTTCGCTTGGTGGTCGAATGGGCAGGTAGCCGGATCAAGCGTATGCAGCCGC
CGCATTGCATCAGCCATGATGGATACTTTCTCGGCAGGAGCAAGGTGAGATGACAGGAGATCCTGCCCCG
GCACTTCGCCCAATAGCAGCCAGTCCCTTCCCGCTTCAGTGACAACGTCGAGCACAGCTGCGCAAGGAAC
GCCCGTCGTGGCCAGCCACGATAGCCGCGCTGCCTCGTCTTGCAGTTCATTCAGGGCACCGGACAGGTCG
GTCTTGACAAAAAGAACCGGGCGCCCCTGCGCTGACAGCCGGAACACGGCGGCATCAGAGCAGCCGATTG
TCTGTTGTGCCCAGTCATAGCCGAATAGCCTCTCCACCCAAGCGGCCGGAGAACCTGCGTGCAATCCATC
TTGTTCAATCATGCGAAACGATCCTCATCCTGTCTCTTGATCGATCTTTGCAAAAGCCTAGGCCTCCAAA
AAAGCCTCCTCACTACTTCTGGAATAGCTCAGAGGCCGGGCCTCGGCCTCTGCATAAATAAAAAAAATTA
GTCAGCCATGGGGCGGAGAATGGGCGGAACTGGGCGGAGTTAGGGGCGGGATGGGCGGAGTTAGGGGCGG
GACTATGGTTGCTGACTAATTGAGATGCTTGCTTTGCATACTTCTGCCTGCTGGGGAGCCTGGGGACTTT
CCACACCTGGTTGCTGACTAATTGAGATGCTTGCTTTGCATACTTCTGCCTGCTGGGGAGCCTGGGGACT
TTCCACACCCTAACTGACACACATTCCACAGCTGGTTCTTTCCGCCTCAGGACTCTTCCTTTTTCAATAA
ATCAATCTAAAGTATATATGAGTAAACTTGGTCTGACAGTTACCAATGCTTAATCAGTGAGGCACCTATC
TCAGCGATCTGTCTATTTCGTTCATCCATAGTTGCCTGACTCCCCGTCGTGTAGATAACTACGATACGGG
AGGGCTTACCATCTGGCCCCAGTGCTGCAATGATACCGCGAGACCCACGCTCACCGGCTCCAGATTTATC
AGCAATAAACCAGCCAGCCGGAAGGGCCGAGCGCAGAAGTGGTCCTGCAACTTTATCCGCCTCCATCCAG
TCTATTAATTGTTGCCGGGAAGCTAGAGTAAGTAGTTCGCCAGTTAATAGTTTGCGCAACGTTGTTGCCA
TTGCTACAGGCATCGTGGTGTCACGCTCGTCGTTTGGTATGGCTTCATTCAGCTCCGGTTCCCAACGATC
AAGGCGAGTTACATGATCCCCCATGTTGTGCAAAAAAGCGGTTAGCTCCTTCGGTCCTCCGATCGTTGTC
AGAAGTAAGTTGGCCGCAGTGTTATCACTCATGGTTATGGCAGCACTGCATAATTCTCTTACTGTCATGC
CATCCGTAAGATGCTTTTCTGTGACTGGTGAGTACTCAACCAAGTCATTCTGAGAATAGTGTATGCGGCG
ACCGAGTTGCTCTTGCCCGGCGTCAATACGGGATAATACCGCGCCACATAGCAGAACTTTAAAAGTGCTC
ATCATTGGAAAACGTTCTTCGGGGCGAAAACTCTCAAGGATCTTACCGCTGTTGAGATCCAGTTCGATGT
AACCCACTCGTGCACCCAACTGATCTTCAGCATCTTTTACTTTCACCAGCGTTTCTGGGTGAGCAAAAAC
AGGAAGGCAAAATGCCGCAAAAAAGGGAATAAGGGCGACACGGAAATGTTGAATACTCATACTCTTCCTT
TTTCAATATTATTGAAGCATTTATCAGGGTTATTGTCTCATGAGCGGATACATATTTGAATGTATTTAGA
AAAATAAACAAATAGGGGTTCCGCGCACATTTCCCCGAAAAGTGCCACCTG
[124 nt withheld, positions 6352-6475]
C
[91 nt withheld, positions 6477-6567]
A
[49 nt withheld, positions 6569-6617]
CCTTTGACGTTGGAGTCCACGTTCTTT
[37 nt withheld, positions 6645-6681]
ACCCTATCTCGGTCTATTCTTTTGATTTATAAGGGATTTTGCCGATTTCGGCCTATTGGTTAAAAAATGA
GCTGATTTAACAAAAATTTAACGCGAATTTTAACAAAATATTAACGCTTACAATTTACG
